Addgene plasmid #148563: pnYC-CvH-Hs4EHP_1-234-W95A_AE
Purpose: Bacterial Expression of Hs4EHP_1-234-W95A
Depositing lab: Elisa Izaurralde. Depositing organization: Max Planck Institute for Developmental Biology. Publication: GIGYF1/2 proteins use auxiliary sequences to selectively bind to 4EHP and repress target mRNA expression. Peter D, Weber R, Sandmeir F, Wohlbold L, Helms S, Bawankar P, Valkov E, Igreja C, Izaurralde E. Genes Dev. 2017 Jun 1;31(11):1147-1161. doi: 10.1101/gad.299420.117. Epub 2017 Jul 11. PubMed 28698298.
Backbone
  Vector backbone: Unknown
  Vector type: Bacterial Expression
Growth in bacteria
  Bacterial resistance: Chloramphenicol, 25 μg/mL
  Growth temperature: 37°C
  Growth strain: DH5alpha
  Copy number: Low Copy
Gene/Insert
  Gene/Insert name: Hs4EHP_1-234-W95A (alt name: eIF4E-2)
  Species: H. sapiens (human)
  Entrez Gene: EIF4E2 (a.k.a. 4E-LP, 4EHP, EIF4EL3, IF4e, h4EHP)
  Cloning method: Unknown
Terms and licenses: Academic/Nonprofit Terms; Industry Terms: Not Available to Industry
Depositor comments: ORF extracted from NCBI:NM_004846 or UniProt.: O60573-1 Plasmids from this collection were made available to the research community and donated after the lab closed. Please note that the sequence provided by the depositing laboratory may be theoretical/predicted or based on Sanger sequencing results. There may be discrepancies between sequencing results obtained by Addgene and the depositor sequence. If an Addgene verified sequence is not available, please contact before placing your order to request that our lab fully sequence the plasmid.
How to cite: pnYC-CvH-Hs4EHP_1-234-W95A_AE was a gift from Elisa Izaurralde (Addgene plasmid # 148563 ; http://n2t.net/addgene:148563 ; RRID:Addgene_148563)
