[The description below was written by a language model from this plasmid's Addgene catalogue record and pLannotate feature annotations shown in this document.]
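Description:
pnYC-CvH-Hs4EHP_1-234-W95A_AE is a 5.1 kb bacterial expression plasmid for producing a mutant, C-terminally truncated form of human 4EHP (eIF4E-2, gene EIF4E2) in E. coli. The catalogue lists the backbone as unknown. The feature table, however, shows a p15A origin of replication, a chloramphenicol acetyltransferase gene under its own cat promoter, and several disrupted fragments of a tetracycline resistance gene with its tet promoter. This arrangement suggests an expression cassette inserted into the tet region of a pACYC-type vector. Selection is by chloramphenicol, and the plasmid is recorded as low copy. Because p15A is compatible with ColE1-type origins, the plasmid can coexist with a second expression plasmid in the same cell, which suits co-expression of binding partners. Short matches to resD, IS1 and the RSF origin appear to be backbone remnants.

The expression cassette consists of a T7 promoter followed by a lac operator, the phage T7 gene 10 ribosome binding site, the EIF4E2 coding sequence and a T7 terminator. Transcription therefore depends on a host supplying T7 RNA polymerase and is inducible with IPTG. The insert covers residues 1–234 of 4EHP and carries a W95A substitution. A short histidine-tag annotation lies just downstream of the open reading frame, consistent with a C-terminal His tag for affinity purification. The linker or any cleavage site between the two is not described in the record. 4EHP is a cap-binding protein that represses translation, and the associated study concerns its selective recognition by GIGYF1/2 proteins. The record does not state the specific effect of W95A, but the plasmid is presumably used to make recombinant mutant protein for binding or structural experiments.
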