Features (pLannotate 1.2.2; 18 found; start..end, strand, type, name):
    738..833     -  CDS            resD (fragment): REDF_ECOLI - Also known as D. Protein inferred from homology: Swiss-Prot protein existence level 3. Acts as a repressor of transcription and as a site-specific resolvase that cleaves at the RfsF site. From Escherichia coli (strain K12).
    823..880     +  CDS            TcR (fragment): tetracycline efflux protein; tet; confers resistance to tetracycline
    877..970     -  CDS            TcR (fragment): tetracycline efflux protein; tet; confers resistance to tetracycline
   1474..2374    -  CDS            TcR (fragment): tetracycline efflux protein; tet; confers resistance to tetracycline
   2401..2419    +  promoter       T7 promoter: promoter for bacteriophage T7 RNA polymerase
   2420..2444    +  protein_bind   lac operator: The lac repressor binds to the lac operator to inhibit transcription in E. coli. This inhibition can be relieved by adding lactose or isopropyl-β-D-thiogalactopyranoside (IPTG). lac repressor encoded by lacI
   2459..2481    +  RBS            RBS: efficient ribosome binding site from bacteriophage T7 gene 10 (Olins and Rangwala, 1989)
   2498..3217    +  CDS            EIF4E2: IF4E2_HUMAN - Also known as EIF4EL3. Experimental evidence at protein level: Swiss-Prot protein existence level 1. Recognizes and binds the 7-methylguanosine-containing mRNA cap during an early step in the initiation (PubMed:17368478, PubMed:25624349, PubMed:9582349). Acts as a repressor of translation initiation (PubMed:22751931). In contrast to EIF4E, it is unable to bind eIF4G (EIF4G1, EIF4G2 or EIF4G3), suggesting that it acts by competing with EIF4E and block assembly of eIF4F at the cap (By similarity). In P-bodies, component of a complex that promotes miRNA- mediated translational repre
   3253..3271    +  CDS            9xHis (fragment): 9xHis affinity tag
   3309..3358    +  CDS            SET1 (fragment): solubility-enhancement tag derived from T7 phage gene 10B
   3366..3413    +  terminator     T7 terminator: transcription terminator for bacteriophage T7 RNA polymerase
   3436..3540    -  CDS            TcR (fragment): tetracycline efflux protein; tet; confers resistance to tetracycline
   3588..3616    -  promoter       tet promoter: E. coli promoter for tetracycline efflux protein gene
   3728..4273    +  rep_origin     p15A ori: Plasmids containing the medium-copy-number p15A origin of replication can be propagated in E. coli cells that contain a second plasmid with the ColE1 origin.
   4361..4416    +  rep_origin     RSF ori (fragment): Plasmids containing the RSF 1030 origin of replication can be propagated in E. coli cells that contain additional plasmids with compatible origins.
   4535..4678    -  mobile_element IS1 (fragment): prokaryotic transposable element IS1
   4799..4901    +  promoter       cat promoter: promoter of the E. coli cat gene encoding chloramphenicol acetyltransferase
   4902..440     +  CDS            CmR (across the origin): chloramphenicol acetyltransferase; cat; confers resistance to chloramphenicol
>Addgene plasmid #148563 | pnYC-CvH-Hs4EHP_1-234-W95A_AE | depositor full sequence | sequence record 291011 | Full Sequence
GTATGGCAATGAAAGACGGTGAGCTGGTGATATGGGATAGTGTTCACCCTTGTTACACCGTTTTCCATGA
GCAAACTGAAACGTTTTCATCGCTCTGGAGTGAATACCACGACGATTTCCGGCAGTTTCTACACATATAT
TCGCAAGATGTGGCGTGTTACGGTGAAAACCTGGCCTATTTCCCTAAAGGGTTTATTGAGAATATGTTTT
TCGTCTCAGCCAATCCCTGGGTGAGTTTCACCAGTTTTGATTTAAACGTGGCCAATATGGACAACTTCTT
CGCCCCCGTTTTCACCATGGGCAAATATTATACGCAAGGCGACAAGGTGCTGATGCCGCTGGCGATTCAG
GTTCATCATGCCGTCTGTGATGGCTTCCATGTCGGCAGAATGCTTAATGAATTACAACAGTACTGCGATG
AGTGGCAGGGCGGGGCGTAATTTTTTTAAGGCAGTTATTGGTGCCCTTAAACGCCTGGTGCTACGCCTGA
ATAAGTGATAATAAGCGGATGAATGGCAGAAATTCGAAAGCAAATTCGACCCGGTCGTCGGTTCAGGGCA
GGGTCGTTAAATAGCCGCTTATGTCTATTGCTGGTTTACCGGTTTATTGACTACCGGAAGCAGTGTGACC
GTGTGCTTCTCAAATGCCTGAGGCCAGTTTGCTCAGGCTCTCCCCGTGGAGGTAATAATTGACGATATGA
TCATTTATTCTGCCTCCCAGAGCCTGATAAAAACGGTTAGCGCTTCGTTAATACAGATGTAGGTGTTCCA
CAGGGTAGCCAGCAGCATCCTGCGATGCAGATCCGGAACATAATGGTGCAGGGCGCTTGTTTCGGCGTGG
GTATGGTGGCAGGCCCCGTGGCCGGGGGACTGTTGGGCGCTGCCGGCACCTGTCCTACGAGTTGCATGAT
AAAGAAGACAGTCATAAGTGCGGCGACGATAGTCATGCCCCGCGCCCACCGGAAGGAGCTACCGGACAGC
GGTGCGGACTGTTGTAACTCAGAATAAGAAATGAGGCCGCTCATGGCGTTGACTCTCAGTCATAGTATCG
TGGTATCACCGGTTGGTTCCACTCTCTGTTGCGGGCAACTTCAGCAGCACGTAGGGGACTTCCGCGTTTC
CAGACTTTACGAAACACGGAAACCGAAGACCATTCATGTTGTTGCTCAGGTCGCAGACGTTTTGCAGCAG
CAGTCGCTTCACGTTCGCTCGCGTATCGGTGATTCATTCTGCTAACCAGTAAGGCAACCCCGCCAGCCTA
GCCGGGTCCTCAACGACAGGAGCACGATCATGCGCACCCGTGGCCAGGACCCAACGCTGCCCGAGATGCG
CCGCGTGCGGCTGCTGGAGATGGCGGACGCGATGGATATGTTCTGCCAAGGGTTGGTTTGCGCATTCACA
GTTCTCCGCAAGAATTGATTGGCTCCAATTCTTGGAGTGGTGAATCCGTTAGCGAGGTGCCGCCGGCTTC
CATTCAGGTCGAGGTGGCCCGGCTCCATGCACCGCGACGCAACGCGGGGAGGCAGACAAGGTATAGGGCG
GCGCCTACAATCCATGCCAACCCGTTCCATGTGCTCGCCGAGGCGGCATAAATCGCCGTGACGATCAGCG
GTCCAGTGATCGAAGTTAGGCTGGTAAGAGCCGCGAGCGATCCTTGAAGCTGTCCCTGATGGTCGTCATC
TACCTGCCTGGACAGCATGGCCTGCAACGCGGGCATCCCGATGCCGCCGGAAGCGAGAAGAATCATAATG
GGGAAGGCCATCCAGCCTCGCGTCGCGAACGCCAGCAAGACGTAGCCCAGCGCGTCGGCCGCCATGCCGG
CGATAATGGCCTGCTTCTCGCCGAAACGTTTGGTGGCGGGACCAGTGACGAAGGCTTGAGCGAGGGCGTG
CAAGATTCCGAATACCGCAAGCGACAGGCCGATCATCGTCGCGCTCCAGCGAAAGCGGTCCTCGCCGAAA
ATGACCCAGAGCGCTGCCGGCACCTGTCCTACGAGTTGCATGATAAAGAAGACAGTCATAAGTGCGGCGA
CGATAGTCATGCCCCGCGCCCACCGGAAGGAGCTGACTGGGTTGAAGGCTCTCAAGGGCATCGGTCGACG
CTCTCCCTTATGCGACTCCTGCATTAGGAAGCAGCCCAGTAGTAGGTTGAGGCCGTTGAGCACCGCCGCC
GCAAGGAATGGTGCATGCAAGGAGATGGCGCCCAACAGTCCCCCGGCCACGGGGCCTGCCACCATACCCA
CGCCGAAACAAGCGCTCATGAGCCCGAAGTGGCGAGCCCGATCTTCCCCATCGGTGATGTCGGCGATATA
GGCGCCAGCAACCGCACCTGTGGCGCCGGTGATGCCGGCCACGATGCGTCCGGCGTAGAGGATCAGACTA
AGATCTCGATCCCGCGAAATTAATACGACTCACTATAGGGGAATTGTGAGCGGATAACAATTCCCCACTA
GTAATAATTTTGTTTAACTTTAAGAAGGAGATATACATATGCTCGAGATGAACAACAAATTCGATGCCCT
GAAAGATGATGATAGCGGTGATCACGATCAGAATGAAGAAAATTCAACCCAGAAAGATGGCGAAAAAGAA
AAAACCGAACGCGATAAAAATCAGAGCAGCAGCAAACGTAAAGCAGTTGTTCCGGGTCCGGCAGAACATC
CGCTGCAGTATAACTATACCTTTTGGTATAGCCGTCGTACACCGGGTCGTCCGACCAGCAGCCAGAGCTA
TGAACAGAACATTAAACAAATTGGCACCTTTGCAAGCGTGGAACAGTTTGCACGTTTTTATAGCCATATG
GTTCGTCCGGGTGATCTGACAGGTCATAGCGATTTTCACCTGTTTAAAGAAGGCATTAAACCGATGTGGG
AAGATGATGCAAACAAAAATGGTGGCAAATGGATTATTCGTCTGCGTAAAGGTCTGGCAAGCCGTTGTTG
GGAAAATCTGATTCTGGCAATGCTGGGTGAACAGTTTATGGTTGGTGAAGAAATTTGTGGTGCAGTTGTT
AGCGTTCGTTTTCAAGAAGATATTATCAGCATCTGGAATAAAACCGCAAGCGATCAGGCAACCACCGCAC
GTATTCGTGATACCCTGCGTCGTGTTCTGAATCTGCCTCCGAATACCATTATGGAATACAAAACCCATAC
CGATAGCATCAAAATGCCTGGTCGTCTGGGTCCGCAGCGTCTGCTGTTTGGATCCGAAAACCTTTACTTC
CAGGGCAGCGGCGCCATGGGCAGCGGCAGCGGCCACCACCACCACCACCACGGTACCTAATAGTCTAGAG
CTAGCCCTAGGAGATCCGGCTGCTAACAAAGCCCGAAAGGAAGCTGAGTTGGCTGCTGCCACCGCTGAGC
AATAACTAGCATAACCCCTTGGGGCCTCTAAACGGGTCTTGAGGGGTTTTTTGCTGAAAGGAGGAACTAT
ATCCGGATATCCCGCAAGAGGCCCGGCAGTACCGGCATAACCAAGCCTATGCCTACAGCATCCAGGGTGA
CGGTGCCGAGGATGACGATGAGCGCATTGTTAGATTTCATACACGGTGCCTGACTGCGTTAGCAATTTAA
CTGTGATAAACTACCGCATTAAAGCTTATCGATGATAAGCTGTCAAACATGAGAATTACAACTTATATCG
TATGGGGCTGACTTCAGGTGCTACATTTGAAGAGATAAATTGCACTGAAATCAAGAAATATTTTATCTGA
TTAATAAGATGATCTTCTTGAGATCGTTTTGGTCTGCGCGTAATCTCTTGCTCTGAAAACGAAAAAACCG
CCTTGCAGGGCGGTTTTTCGAAGGTTCTCTGAGCTACCAACTCTTTGAACCGAGGTAACTGGCTTGGAGG
AGCGCAGTCACCAAAACTTGTCCTTTCAGTTTAGCCTTAACCGGCGCATGACTTCAAGACTAACTCCTCT
AAATCAATTACCAGTGGCTGCTGCCAGTGGTGCTTTTGCATGTCTTTCCGGGTTGGACTCAAGACGATAG
TTACCGGATAAGGCGCAGCGGTCGGACTGAACGGGGGGTTCGTGCATACAGTCCAGCTTGGAGCGAACTG
CCTACCCGGAACTGAGTGTCAGGCGTGGAATGAGACAAACGCGGCCATAACAGCGGAATGACACCGGTAA
ACCGAAAGGCAGGAACAGGAGAGCGCACGAGGGAGCCGCCAGGGGGAAACGCCTGGTATCTTTATAGTCC
TGTCGGGTTTCGCCACCACTGATTTGAGCGTCAGATTTCGTGATGCTTGTCAGGGGGGCGGAGCCTATGG
AAAAACGGCTTTGCCGCGGCCCTCTCACTTCCCTGTTAAGTATCTTCCTGGCATCTTCCAGGAAATCTCC
GCCCCGTTCGTAAGCCATTTCCGCTCGCCGCAGTCGAACGACCGAGCGTAGCGAGTCAGTGAGCGAGGAA
GCGGAATATATCCTGTATCACATATTCTGCTGACGCACCGGTGCAGCCTTTTTTCTCCTGCCACATGAAG
CACTTCACTGACACCCTCATCAGTGCCAACATAGTAAGCCAGTATACACTCCCCTAGCGCTGATGTCCGG
CGGTGCTTTTGCCGTTACGCACCACCCCGTCAGTAGCTGAACAGGAGGGACAGCTGATAGAAACAGAAGC
CACTGGAGCACCTCAAAAACACCATCATACACTAAATCAGTAAGTTGGCAGCATCACCCGACGCACTTTG
CGCCGAATAAATACCTGTGACGGAAGATCACTTCGCAGAATAAATAAATCCTGGTGTCCCTGTTGATACC
GGGAAGCCCTGGGCCAACTTTTGGCGAAAATGAGACGTTGATCGGCACGTAAGAGGTTCCAACTTTCACC
ATAATGAAATAAGATCACTACCGGGCGTATTTTTTGAGTTATCGAGATTTTCAGGAGCTAAGGAAGCTAA
AATGGAGAAAAAAATCACTGGATATACCACCGTTGATATATCCCAATGGCATCGTAAAGAACATTTTGAG
GCATTTCAGTCAGTTGCTCAATGTACCTATAACCAGACCGTTCAGCTGGATATTACGGCCTTTTTAAAGA
CCGTAAAGAAAAATAAGCACAAGTTTTATCCGGCCTTTATTCACATTCTTGCCCGCCTGATGAATGCTCA
TCCGGAATTC
